>Addgene plasmid #139562 | PB-TET-BH-lox66FRT | addgene full sequence | sequence record 274605 | Addgene NGS Result
AAATTGTAAGCGTTAATATTTTGTTAAAATTCGCGTTAAATTTTTGTTAAATCAGCTCATTTTTTAACCA
ATAGGCCGAAATCGGCAAAATCCCTTATAAATCAAAAGAATAGACCGAGATAGGGT
[37 nt withheld, positions 127-163]
AAAGAACGTGGACTCCAACGTCAAAGG
[49 nt withheld, positions 191-239]
T
[91 nt withheld, positions 241-331]
G
[124 nt withheld, positions 333-456]
CCCATTCGCCATTCAGGCTGCGCAACTGTTGGGAAGGGCGATCGGTGCGGGCCTCTTCGCTATTACGCCA
GCTGGCGAAAGGGGGATGTGCTGCAAGGCGATTAAGTTGGGTAACGCCAGGGTTTTCCCAGTCACGACGT
TGTAAAACGACGGCCAGTGAATTGTAATACGACTCACTATAGGGCGAATTGGAGCTCGGTATTCACGACA
GCAGGCTGAATAATAAAAAAATTAGAAACTATTATTTAACCCTAGAAAGATAATCATATTGTGACGTACG
TTAAAGATAATCATGCGTAAAATTGACGCATGTGTTTTATCGGTCTGTATATCGAGGTTTATTTATTAAT
TTGAATAGATATTAAGTTTTATTATATTTACACTTACATACTAATAATAAATTCAACAAACAATTTATTT
ATGTTTATTTATTTATTAAAAAAAAACAAAAACTCAAAATTTCTTCTATAAAGTAACAAAACTTTTAAAC
ATTCTCTCTTTTACAAAAATAAACTTATTTTGTACTTTAAAAACAGTCATGTTGTATTATAAAATAAGTA
ATTAGCTTAACCTATACATAATAGAAACAAATTATACTTATTAGTCAGTCAGAAACAACTTTGGCACATA
TCAATATTATGCTCTCGTTACTGGCGAAAGGGGGATGTGCTGCAAGGCGATTAAGTTGGGTAACGCCAGG
GTTTTCCCAGTCACGACGTTGTAAAACGACGGCCAGTGAATTCTACCGGGTAGGGGAGGCGCTTTTCCCA
AGGCAGTCTGGAGCATGCGCTTTAGCAGCCCCGCTGGGCACTTGGCGCTACACAAGTGGCCTCTGGCCTC
GCACACATTCCACATCCACCGGTAGGCGCCAACCGGCTCCGTTCTTTGGTGGCCCCTTCGCGCCACCTTC
TACTCCTCCCCTAGTCAGGAAGTTCCCCCCCGCCCCGCAGCTCGCGTCGTGCAGGACGTGACAAATGGAA
GTAGCACGTCTCACTAGTCTCGTGCAGATGGACAGCACCGCTGAGCAATGGAAGCGGGTAGGCCTTTGGG
GCAGCGGCCAATAGCAGCTTTGCTCCTTCGCTTTCTGGGCTCAGAGGCTGGGAAGGGGTGGGTCCGGGGG
CGGGCTCAGGGGCGGGCTCAGGGGCGGGGCGGGCGCCCGAAGGTCCTCCGGAGGCCCGGCATTCTGCACG
CTTCAAAAGCGCACGTCTGCCGCGCTGTTCTCCTCTTCCTCATCTCCGGGCCTTTCGACCGATCATCAGA
TCTACCATGCCTTTGTCTCAAGAAGAATCCACCCTCATTGAAAGAGCAACGGCTACAATCAACAGCATCC
CCATCTCTGAAGACTACAGCGTCGCCAGCGCAGCTCTCTCTAGCGACGGCCGCATCTTCACTGGTGTCAA
TGTATATCATTTTACTGGGGGACCTTGTGCAGAACTCGTGGTGCTGGGCACTGCTGCTGCTGCGGCAGCT
GGCAACCTGACTTGTATCGTCGCGATCGGAAATGAGAACAGGGGCATCTTGAGCCCCTGCGGACGGTGCC
GACAGGTGCTTCTCGATCTGCATCCTGGGATCAAAGCCATAGTGAAGGACAGTGATGGACAGCCGACGGC
AGTTGGGATTCGTGAATTGCTGCCCTCTGGTTATGTGTGGGAGGGTTAACTAGATAAGTAATGATCATAA
TCAGCCATATCACATCTGTAGAGGTTTTACTTGCTTTAAAAAACCTCCCACACCTCCCCCTGAACCTGAA
ACATAAAATGAATGCAATTGTTGTTGTTAACTTGTTTATTGCAGCTTATAATGGTTACAAATAAAGCAAT
AGCATCACAAATTTCACAAATAAAGCATTTTTTTCACTGCATTCTAGTTGTGGTTTGTCCAAACTCATCA
ATGTATCTTATCATGTCTGGATCCGCTGCATTAATGAAATTTAACTCTAGAGAGCTCACGGGGACAGCCC
CCCCCCAAAGCCCCCAGGGATGTAATTACGTCCCTCCCCCGCTAGGGGGCAGCAGCGAGCCGCCCGGGGC
TCCGCTCCGGTCCGGCGCTCCCCCCGCATCCCCGAGCCGGCAGCGTGCGGGGACAGCCCGGGCACGGGGA
AGGTGGCACGGGATCGCTTTCCTCTGAACGCTTCTCGCTGCTCTTTGAGCCTGCAGACACCTGGGGGATA
CGGGGAAAAAGCTTGTCGACCTGCAGGCATGCAAGCTTGGCGTAATCATGGTCATAGCTGTTTCCTGTGT
GAAATTGTTATCCGCTCACAATTCCACACAACATACGAGCCGGAAGCATAAAGTGTAAAGCCTGGGGTGC
CTAATGAGTGAGCTAACTCACATTAATTGCGTTGCGCTCACTGCCCGCTTTCCAGTCGGGAAACCTGTCG
TGCCAGTAACTCGAGGGATCCAAGCTGGCCGCACGTCTCCCTATCAGTGATAGAGAAGTCGACACGTCTC
GAGCTCCCTATCAGTGATAGAGAAGGTACGTCTAGAACGTCTCCCTATCAGTGATAGAGAAGTCGACACG
TCTCGAGCTCCCTATCAGTGATAGAGAAGGTACGTCTAGAACGTCTCCCTATCAGTGATAGAGAAGTCGA
CACGTCTCGAGCTCCCTATCAGTGATAGAGAAGGTACGTCTAGAACGTCTCCCTATCAGTGATAGAGAAG
TCGACACGTCTCGAGCTCCCTATCAGTGATAGAGAAGGTACCCCCTATATAAGCAGAGCTCGTTTAGTGA
ACCGTCAGATCGCCTGGAGACGCCATCCACGCTGTTTTGACCTCCATAGAAGACACCGGGACCGATCCAG
CCTCCGCGGTGGCGGCCATCACAAGTTTGTACAAAAAAGCTGAACGAGAAACGTAAAATGATATAAATAT
CAATATATTAAATTAGATTTTGCATAAAAAACAGACTACATAATACTGTAAAACACAACATATCCAGTCA
CTATGGCGGCCGCATTAGGCACCCCAGGCTTTACACTTTATGCTTCCGGCTCGTATAATGTGTGGATTTT
GAGTTAGGATCCGTCGAGATTTTCAGGAGCTAAGGAAGCTAAAATGGAGAAAAAAATCACTGGATATACC
ACCGTTGATATATCCCAATGGCATCGTAAAGAACATTTTGAGGCATTTCAGTCAGTTGCTCAATGTACCT
ATAACCAGACCGTTCAGCTGGATATTACGGCCTTTTTAAAGACCGTAAAGAAAAATAAGCACAAGTTTTA
TCCGGCCTTTATTCACATTCTTGCCCGCCTGATGAATGCTCATCCGGAATTCCGTATGGCAATGAAAGAC
GGTGAGCTGGTGATATGGGATAGTGTTCACCCTTGTTACACCGTTTTCCATGAGCAAACTGAAACGTTTT
CATCGCTCTGGAGTGAATACCACGACGATTTCCGGCAGTTTCTACACATATATTCGCAAGATGTGGCGTG
TTACGGTGAAAACCTGGCCTATTTCCCTAAAGGGTTTATTGAGAATATGTTTTTCGTCTCAGCCAATCCC
TGGGTGAGTTTCACCAGTTTTGATTTAAACGTGGCCAATATGGACAACTTCTTCGCCCCCGTTTTCACCA
TGGGCAAATATTATACGCAAGGCGACAAGGTGCTGATGCCGCTGGCGATTCAGGTTCATCATGCCGTTTG
TGATGGCTTCCATGTCGGCAGAATGCTTAATGAATTACAACAGTACTGCGATGAGTGGCAGGGCGGGGCG
TAAACGCGTGGATCCGGCTTACTAAAAGCCAGATAACAGTATGCGTATTTGCGCGCTGATTTTTGCGGTA
TAAGAATATATACTGATATGTATACCCGAAGTATGTCAAAAAGAGGTATGCTATGAAGCAGCGTATTACA
GTGACAGTTGACAGCGACAGCTATCAGTTGCTCAAGGCATATATGATGTCAATATCTCCGGTCTGGTAAG
CACAACCATGCAGAATGAAGCCCGTCGTCTGCGTGCCGAACGCTGGAAAGCGGAAAATCAGGAAGGGATG
GCTGAGGTCGCCCGGTTTATTGAAATGAACGGCTCTTTTGCTGACGAGAACAGGGGCTGGTGAAATGCAG
TTTAAGGTTTACACCTATAAAAGAGAGAGCCGTTATCGTCTGTTTGTGGATGTACAGAGTGATATTATTG
ACACGCCCGGGCGACGGATGGTGATCCCCCTGGCCAGTGCACGTCTGCTGTCAGATAAAGTCTCCCGTGA
ACTTTACCCGGTGGTGCATATCGGGGATGAAAGCTGGCGCATGATGACCACCGATATGGCCAGTGTGCCG
GTCTCCGTTATCGGGGAAGAAGTGGCTGATCTCAGCCACCGCGAAAATGACATCAAAAACGCCATTAACC
TGATGTTCTGGGGAATATAAATGTCAGGCTCCCTTATACACAGCCAGTCTGCAGGTCGACCATAGTGACT
GGATATGTTGTGTTTTACAGTATTATGTAGTCTGTTTTTTATGCAAAATCTAATTTAATATATTGATATT
TATATCATTTTACGTTTCTCGTTCAGCTTTCTTGTACAAAGTGGTGATGGCCGCTCTAGCTAGTCGATAA
GCTAATTCCGCCCCCCCCCCCCCCCCCCCCTCTCCCTCCCCCCCCCCTAACGTTACTGGCCGAAGCCGCT
TGGAATAAGGCCGGTGTGCGTTTGTCTATATGTTATTTTCCACCATATTGCCGTCTTTTGGCAATGTGAG
GGCCCGGAAACCTGGCCCTGTCTTCTTGACGAGCATTCCTAGGGGTCTTTCCCCTCTCGCCAAAGGAATG
CAAGGTCTGTTGAATGTCGTGAAGGAAGCAGTTCCTCTGGAAGCTTCTTGAAGACAAACAACGTCTGTAG
CGACCCTTTGCAGGCAGCGGAACCCCCCACCTGGCGACAGGTGCCTCTGCGGCCAAAAGCCACGTGTATA
AGATACACCTGCAAAGGCGGCACAACCCCAGTGCCACGTTGTGAGTTGGATAGTTGTGGAAAGAGTCAAA
TGGCTCTCCTCAAGCGTATTCAACAAGGGGCTGAAGGATGCCCAGAAGGTACCCCATTGTATGGGATCTG
ATCTGGGGCCTCGGTGCACATGCTTTACATGTGTTTAGTCGAGGTTAAAAAAACGTCTAGGCCCCCCGAA
CCACGGGGACGTGGTTTTCCTTTGAAAAACACGATGATAATATGGCCATGAGCTTGATGATCTGTGACAT
GGCGGATCCCGTCGTTTTACAACGTCGTGACTGGGAAAACCCTGGCGTTACCCAACTTAATCGCCTTGCA
GCACATCCCCCTTTCGCCAGCTGGCGTAATAGCGAAGAGGCCCGCACCGATCGCCCTTCCCAACAGTTGC
GCAGCCTGAATGGCGAATGGCGCTTTGCCTGGTTTCCGGCACCAGAAGCGGTGCCGGAAAGCTGGCTGGA
GTGCGATCTTCCTGAGGCCGATACTGTCGTCGTCCCCTCAAACTGGCAGATGCACGGTTACGATGCGCCC
ATCTACACCAACGTGACCTATCCCATTACGGTCAATCCGCCGTTTGTTCCCACGGAGAATCCGACGGGTT
GTTACTCGCTCACATTTAATGTTGATGAAAGCTGGCTACAGGAAGGCCAGACGCGAATTATTTTTGATGG
CGTTAACTCGGCGTTTCATCTGTGGTGCAACGGGCGCTGGGTCGGTTACGGCCAGGACAGTCGTTTGCCG
TCTGAATTTGACCTGAGCGCATTTTTACGCGCCGGAGAAAACCGCCTCGCGGTGATGGTGCTGCGCTGGA
GTGACGGCAGTTATCTGGAAGATCAGGATATGTGGCGGATGAGCGGCATTTTCCGTGACGTCTCGTTGCT
GCATAAACCGACTACACAAATCAGCGATTTCCATGTTGCCACTCGCTTTAATGATGATTTCAGCCGCGCT
GTACTGGAGGCTGAAGTTCAGATGTGCGGCGAGTTGCGTGACTACCTACGGGTAACAGTTTCTTTATGGC
AGGGTGAAACGCAGGTCGCCAGCGGCACCGCGCCTTTCGGCGGTGAAATTATCGATGAGCGTGGTGGTTA
TGCCGATCGCGTCACACTACGTCTGAACGTCGAAAACCCGAAACTGTGGAGCGCCGAAATCCCGAATCTC
TATCGTGCGGTGGTTGAACTGCACACCGCCGACGGCACGCTGATTGAAGCAGAAGCCTGCGATGTCGGTT
TCCGCGAGGTGCGGATTGAAAATGGTCTGCTGCTGCTGAACGGCAAGCCGTTGCTGATTCGAGGCGTTAA
CCGTCACGAGCATCATCCTCTGCATGGTCAGGTCATGGATGAGCAGACGATGGTGCAGGATATCCTGCTG
ATGAAGCAGAACAACTTTAACGCCGTGCGCTGTTCGCATTATCCGAACCATCCGCTGTGGTACACGCTGT
GCGACCGCTACGGCCTGTATGTGGTGGATGAAGCCAATATTGAAACCCACGGCATGGTGCCAATGAATCG
TCTGACCGATGATCCGCGCTGGCTACCGGCGATGAGCGAACGCGTAACGCGAATGGTGCAGCGCGATCGT
AATCACCCGAGTGTGATCATCTGGTCGCTGGGGAATGAATCAGGCCACGGCGCTAATCACGACGCGCTGT
ATCGCTGGATCAAATCTGTCGATCCTTCCCGCCCGGTGCAGTATGAAGGCGGCGGAGCCGACACCACGGC
CACCGATATTATTTGCCCGATGTACGCGCGCGTGGATGAAGACCAGCCCTTCCCGGCTGTGCCGAAATGG
TCCATCAAAAAATGGCTTTCGCTACCTGGAGAGACGCGCCCGCTGATCCTTTGCGAATACGCCCACGCGA
TGGGTAACAGTCTTGGCGGTTTCGCTAAATACTGGCAGGCGTTTCGTCAGTATCCCCGTTTACAGGGCGG
CTTCGTCTGGGACTGGGTGGATCAGTCGCTGATTAAATATGATGAAAACGGCAACCCGTGGTCGGCTTAC
GGCGGTGATTTTGGCGATACGCCGAACGATCGCCAGTTCTGTATGAACGGTCTGGTCTTTGCCGACCGCA
CGCCGCATCCAGCGCTGACGGAAGCAAAACACCAGCAGCAGTTTTTCCAGTTCCGTTTATCCGGGCAAAC
CATCGAAGTGACCAGCGAATACCTGTTCCGTCATAGCGATAACGAGCTCCTGCACTGGATGGTGGCGCTG
GATGGTAAGCCGCTGGCAAGCGGTGAAGTGCCTCTGGATGTCGCTCCACAAGGTAAACAGTTGATTGAAC
TGCCTGAACTACCGCAGCCGGAGAGCGCCGGGCAACTCTGGCTCACAGTACGCGTAGTGCAACCGAACGC
GACCGCATGGTCAGAAGCCGGGCACATCAGCGCCTGGCAGCAGTGGCGTCTGGCGGAAAACCTCAGTGTG
ACGCTCCCCGCCGCGTCCCACGCCATCCCGCATCTGACCACCAGCGAAATGGATTTTTGCATCGAGCTGG
GTAATAAGCGTTGGCAATTTAACCGCCAGTCAGGCTTTCTTTCACAGATGTGGATTGGCGATAAAAAACA
ACTGCTGACGCCGCTGCGCGATCAGTTCACCCGTGCACCGCTGGATAACGACATTGGCGTAAGTGAAGCG
ACCCGCATTGACCCTAACGCCTGGGTCGAACGCTGGAAGGCGGCGGGCCATTACCAGGCCGAAGCAGCGT
TGTTGCAGTGCACGGCAGATACACTTGCTGATGCGGTGCTGATTACGACCGCTCACGCGTGGCAGCATCA
GGGGAAAACCTTATTTATCAGCCGGAAAACCTACCGGATTGATGGTAGTGGTCAAATGGCGATTACCGTT
GATGTTGAAGTGGCGAGCGATACACCGCATCCGGCGCGGATTGGCCTGAACTGCCAGCTGGCGCAGGTAG
CAGAGCGGGTAAACTGGCTCGGATTAGGGCCGCAAGAAAACTATCCCGACCGCCTTACTGCCGCCTGTTT
TGACCGCTGGGATCTGCCATTGTCAGACATGTATACCCCGTACGTCTTCCCGAGCGAAAACGGTCTGCGC
TGCGGGACGCGCGAATTGAATTATGGCCCACACCAGTGGCGCGGCGACTTCCAGTTCAACATCAGCCGCT
ACAGTCAACAGCAACTGATGGAAACCAGCCATCGCCATCTGCTGCACGCGGAAGAAGGCACATGGCTGAA
TATCGACGGTTTCCATATGGGGATTGGTGGCGACGACTCCTGGAGCCCGTCAGTATCGGCGGAATTCCAG
CTGAGCGCCGGTCGCTACCATTACCAGTTGGTCTGGTGTCAGGGGATCCCCCGGGCTGCAGCCAATATGG
GATCGGCCATTGAACAAGATGGATTGCACGCAGGTTCTCCGGCCGCTTGGGTGGAGAGGCTATTCGGCTA
TGACTGGGCACAACAGACAATCGGCTGCTCTGATGCCGCCGTGTTCCGGCTGTCAGCGCAGGGGCGCCCG
GTTCTTTTTGTCAAGACCGACCTGTCCGGTGCCCTGAATGAACTGCAGGACGAGGCAGCGCGGCTATCGT
GGCTGGCCACGACGGGCGTTCCTTGCGCAGCTGTGCTCGACGTTGTCACTGAAGCGGGAAGGGACTGGCT
GCTATTGGGCGAAGTGCCGGGGCAGGATCTCCTGTCATCTCACCTTGCTCCTGCCGAGAAAGTATCCATC
ATGGCTGATGCAATGCGGCGGCTGCATACGCTTGATCCGGCTACCTGCCCATTCGACCACCAAGCGAAAC
ATCGCATCGAGCGAGCACGTACTCGGATGGAAGCCGGTCTTGTCGATCAGGATGATCTGGACGAAGAGCA
TCAGGGGCTCGCGCCAGCCGAACTGTTCGCCAGGCTCAAGGCGCGCATGCCCGACGGCGAGGATCTCGTC
GTGACCCATGGCGATGCCTGCTTGCCGAATATCATGGTGGAAAATGGCCGCTTTTCTGGATTCATCGACT
GTGGCCGGCTGGGTGTGGCGGACCGCTATCAGGACATAGCGTTGGCTACCCGTGATATTGCTGAAGAGCT
TGGCGGCGAATGGGCTGACCGCTTCCTCGTGCTTTACGGTATCGCCGCTCCCGATTCGCAGCGCATCGCC
TTCTATCGCCTTCTTGACGAGTTCTTCTGAGGGGATCAATTCTCTAGAGCTCGCTGATCAGCCTCGACTG
TGCCTTCTAGTTGCCAGCCATCTGTTGTTTGCCCCTCCCCCGTGCCTTCCTTGACCCTGGAAGGTGCCAC
TCCCACTGTCCTTTCCTAATAAAATGAGGAAATTGCATCGCATTGTCTGAGTAGGTGTCATTCTATTCTG
GGGGGTGGGGTGGGGCAGGACAGCAAGGGGGAGGATTGGGAAGACAATAGCAGGCATGCTGGGGATGCGG
TGGGCTCTATGGCTTCTGAGGCGGAAAGAACCAGCTGGGGCTCGATCCTCTAGAGTCGAGGGCTGCAGGA
ATTCGATATCAAGCTCTAGCCAACAAGCTCGTCATCGCTTTGCAGAAGAGCAGAGAGGATATGCTCATCG
TCTAAAGAACTACCCATTTTATTATATATTAGTCACGATATCTATAACAAGAAAATATATATATAATAAG
TTATCACGTAAGTAGAACATGAAATAACAATATAATTATCGTATGAGTTAAATCTTAAAAGTCACGTAAA
AGATAATCATGCGTCATTTTGACTCACGCGGTCGTTATAGTTCAAAATCAGTGACACTTACCGCATTGAC
AAGCACGCCTCACGGGAGCTCCAAGCGGCGACTGAGATGTCCTAAATGCACAGCGACGGATTCGCGCTAT
TTAGAAAGAGAGAGCAATATTTCAAGAATGCATGCGTCAATTTTACGCAGACTATCTTTCTAGGGTTAAA
TTTGGGCGGTCGAGGGACCTAATAACTTCGTATAGCATACATTATACGAACGGTAATTAAGGGTTCCGGA
TCCCCATCAAGCTAATTGAAGTTCCTATTCCGAAGTTCCTATTCTCTAGAAAGTATAGGAACTTCCAGCT
GGAAATGATTTGCGCTTTACTCGACCTAAACTTTAAACACGTCATAGAATCTTCGTTTGACAAAAACCAC
ATTGTGGCCAAGCTGTGTGACGCGACGCGCGCTAAAGAATGGCAAACCAAGTCGCGCGAGGTACCAGCTT
TTGTTCCCTTTAGTGAGGGTTAATTTCGAGCTTGGCGTAATCATGGTCATAGCTGTTTCCTGTGTGAAAT
TGTTATCCGCTCACAATTCCACACAACATACGAGCCGGAAGCATAAAGTGTAAAGCCTGGGGTGCCTAAT
GAGTGAGCTAACTCACATTAATTGCGTTGCGCTCACTGCCCGCTTTCCAGTCGGGAAACCTGTCGTGCCA
GCTGCATTAATGAATCGGCCAACGCGCGGGGAGAGGCGGTTTGCGTATTGGGCGCTCTTCCGCTTCCTCG
CTCACTGACTCGCTGCGCTCGGTCGTTCGGCTGCGGCGAGCGGTATCAGCTCACTCAAAGGCGGTAATAC
GGTTATCCACAGAATCAGGGGATAACGCAGGAAAGAACATGTGAGCAAAAGGCCAGCAAAAGGCCAGGAA
CCGTAAAAAGGCCGCGTTGCTGGCGTTTTTCCATAGGCTCCGCCCCCCTGACGAGCATCACAAAAATCGA
CGCTCAAGTCAGAGGTGGCGAAACCCGACAGGACTATAAAGATACCAGGCGTTTCCCCCTGGAAGCTCCC
TCGTGCGCTCTCCTGTTCCGACCCTGCCGCTTACCGGATACCTGTCCGCCTTTCTCCCTTCGGGAAGCGT
GGCGCTTTCTCATAGCTCACGCTGTAGGTATCTCAGTTCGGTGTAGGTCGTTCGCTCCAAGCTGGGCTGT
GTGCACGAACCCCCCGTTCAGCCCGACCGCTGCGCCTTATCCGGTAACTATCGTCTTGAGTCCAACCCGG
TAAGACACGACTTATCGCCACTGGCAGCAGCCACTGGTAACAGGATTAGCAGAGCGAGGTATGTAGGCGG
TGCTACAGAGTTCTTGAAGTGGTGGCCTAACTACGGCTACACTAGAAGAACAGTATTTGGTATCTGCGCT
CTGCTGAAGCCAGTTACCTTCGGAAAAAGAGTTGGTAGCTCTTGATCCGGCAAACAAACCACCGCTGGTA
GCGGTGGTTTTTTTGTTTGCAAGCAGCAGATTACGCGCAGAAAAAAAGGATCTCAAGAAGATCCTTTGAT
CTTTTCTACGGGGTCTGACGCTCAGTGGAACGAAAACTCACGTTAAGGGATTTTGGTCATGAGATTATCA
AAAAGGATCTTCACCTAGATCCTTTTAAATTAAAAATGAAGTTTTAAATCAATCTAAAGTATATATGAGT
AAACTTGGTCTGACAGTTACCAATGCTTAATCAGTGAGGCACCTATCTCAGCGATCTGTCTATTTCGTTC
ATCCATAGTTGCCTGACTCCCCGTCGTGTAGATAACTACGATACGGGAGGGCTTACCATCTGGCCCCAGT
GCTGCAATGATACCGCGAGACCCACGCTCACCGGCTCCAGATTTATCAGCAATAAACCAGCCAGCCGGAA
GGGCCGAGCGCAGAAGTGGTCCTGCAACTTTATCCGCCTCCATCCAGTCTATTAATTGTTGCCGGGAAGC
TAGAGTAAGTAGTTCGCCAGTTAATAGTTTGCGCAACGTTGTTGCCATTGCTACAGGCATCGTGGTGTCA
CGCTCGTCGTTTGGTATGGCTTCATTCAGCTCCGGTTCCCAACGATCAAGGCGAGTTACATGATCCCCCA
TGTTGTGCAAAAAAGCGGTTAGCTCCTTCGGTCCTCCGATCGTTGTCAGAAGTAAGTTGGCCGCAGTGTT
ATCACTCATGGTTATGGCAGCACTGCATAATTCTCTTACTGTCATGCCATCCGTAAGATGCTTTTCTGTG
ACTGGTGAGTACTCAACCAAGTCATTCTGAGAATAGTGTATGCGGCGACCGAGTTGCTCTTGCCCGGCGT
CAATACGGGATAATACCGCGCCACATAGCAGAACTTTAAAAGTGCTCATCATTGGAAAACGTTCTTCGGG
GCGAAAACTCTCAAGGATCTTACCGCTGTTGAGATCCAGTTCGATGTAACCCACTCGTGCACCCAACTGA
TCTTCAGCATCTTTTACTTTCACCAGCGTTTCTGGGTGAGCAAAAACAGGAAGGCAAAATGCCGCAAAAA
AGGGAATAAGGGCGACACGGAAATGTTGAATACTCATACTCTTCCTTTTTCAATATTATTGAAGCATTTA
TCAGGGTTATTGTCTCATGAGCGGATACATATTTGAATGTATTTAGAAAAATAAACAAATAGGGGTTCCG
CGCACATTTCCCCGAAAAGTGCCACCT
Features (pLannotate 1.2.2; 48 found; start..end, strand, type, name):
     28..456     -  rep_origin     f1 ori (sequence partly withheld): f1 bacteriophage origin of replication; arrow indicates direction of (+) strand synthesis
    461..618     -  CDS            lacZα (fragment): LacZα fragment of β-galactosidase; lacZ fragment
    621..639     +  promoter       T7 promoter: promoter for bacteriophage T7 RNA polymerase
   1107..1197    -  CDS            lacZα (fragment): LacZα fragment of β-galactosidase; lacZ fragment
   1204..1703    +  promoter       PGK promoter: mouse phosphoglycerate kinase 1 promoter
   1723..2112    +  CDS            bsd: BSD_ASPTE - Experimental evidence at protein level: Swiss-Prot protein existence level 1. Catalyzes the deamination of the cytosine moiety of the antibiotics blasticidin S, cytomycin and acetylblasticidin S. From Aspergillus terreus.
   2127..2212    +  CDS            large T antigen (fragment): large T antigen from SV40 (simian virus 40)
   2235..2369    +  polyA_signal   SV40 poly(A) signal: SV40 polyadenylation signal
   2641..2664    +  misc_feature   MCS (fragment): pUC18/19 multiple cloning site
   2699..2721    -  protein_bind   lac operator (fragment): The lac repressor binds to the lac operator to inhibit transcription in E. coli. This inhibition can be relieved by adding lactose or isopropyl-β-D-thiogalactopyranoside (IPTG). lac repressor encoded by lacI
   2725..2755    -  promoter       lac promoter: promoter for the E. coli lac operon
   2770..2791    -  protein_bind   CAP binding site: CAP binding activates transcription in the presence of cAMP. E. coli catabolite activator protein
   2804..2842    -  CDS            lacI (fragment): lac repressor; lacI; The lac repressor binds to the lac operator to inhibit transcription in E. coli. This inhibition can be relieved by adding lactose or isopropyl-β-D-thiogalactopyranoside (IPTG).
   2873..2893    +  promoter       tight TRE promoter (fragment): Tet-responsive promoter PTight, consisting of seven tet operator sequences followed by the minimal CMV promoter
   2910..2930    +  promoter       tight TRE promoter (fragment): Tet-responsive promoter PTight, consisting of seven tet operator sequences followed by the minimal CMV promoter
   2947..2967    +  promoter       tight TRE promoter (fragment): Tet-responsive promoter PTight, consisting of seven tet operator sequences followed by the minimal CMV promoter
   2984..3004    +  promoter       tight TRE promoter (fragment): Tet-responsive promoter PTight, consisting of seven tet operator sequences followed by the minimal CMV promoter
   3021..3041    +  promoter       tight TRE promoter (fragment): Tet-responsive promoter PTight, consisting of seven tet operator sequences followed by the minimal CMV promoter
   3058..3078    +  promoter       tight TRE promoter (fragment): Tet-responsive promoter PTight, consisting of seven tet operator sequences followed by the minimal CMV promoter
   3095..3115    +  promoter       tight TRE promoter (fragment): Tet-responsive promoter PTight, consisting of seven tet operator sequences followed by the minimal CMV promoter
   3132..3152    +  promoter       tight TRE promoter (fragment): Tet-responsive promoter PTight, consisting of seven tet operator sequences followed by the minimal CMV promoter
   3160..3205    +  promoter       TRE3GV promoter (fragment): 3rd-generation Tet-responsive promoter that can be activated by binding of Tet-On® 3G, optimized for retroviral and lentiviral vectors
   3277..3401    +  protein_bind   attR1: mutant version of attR; recombination site for the Gateway® LR reaction LR Clonase™
   3426..3456    +  promoter       lac UV5 promoter: E. coli lac promoter with an "up" mutation
   3480..3509    +  promoter       cat promoter (fragment): promoter of the E. coli cat gene encoding chloramphenicol acetyltransferase
   3510..4169    +  CDS            CmR: chloramphenicol acetyltransferase; cat; confers resistance to chloramphenicol
   4348..4506    +  CDS            ccdA (fragment): CCDA_ECO57 - Also known as H, letA. Experimental evidence at protein level: Swiss-Prot protein existence level 1. Antitoxin component of a type II toxin-antitoxin (TA) system which inhibits the post-segregational killing (PSK) of plasmid-free cells, also referred to as a plasmid addiction system. Binds to and blocks the activity of CcdB; will also remove bound CcdB protein from the CcdB-GyrA complex by forming a CcdA-CcdB complex, a process termed rejuvenation. Functions as a transcriptional corepressor for the ccdAB operon, repression also requires CcdB (By similarity). From Escherichia coli
   4511..4813    +  CDS            ccdB: CCDB_ECOLI - Also known as G, letB, letD. Experimental evidence at protein level: Swiss-Prot protein existence level 1. Toxic component of a type II toxin-antitoxin (TA) system, functioning in plasmid maintainence. Responsible for the post- segregational killing (PSK) of plasmid-free cells, also referred to as a plasmid addiction system. Half-life of over 2 hours. Cell killing by CcdB is accompanied by filamentation, defects in chromosome and plasmid segregation, defects in cell division, formation of anucleate cells, decreased DNA synthesis and plasmid loss. Interferes with the activity of DN
   4857..4981    -  protein_bind   attR2: mutant version of attR; recombination site for the Gateway® LR reaction LR Clonase™
   5015..5036    -  promoter       chicken β-actin promoter (fragment): contains a 21-bp deletion relative to the standard chicken β-actin promoter
   5144..5606    +  misc_feature   IRES: internal ribosome entry site (IRES) of the encephalomyocarditis virus (EMCV)
   5647..8687    +  CDS            lacZ (fragment): β-galactosidase; lacZ
   8690..8707    +  misc_feature   MCS (fragment): pBluescript multiple cloning site
   8713..9516    +  CDS            NeoR/KanR: aminoglycoside phosphotransferase from Tn5; aph(3')-II (or nptII); confers resistance to neomycin, kanamycin, and G418 (Geneticin®)
   9554..9778    +  polyA_signal   bGH poly(A) signal: bovine growth hormone polyadenylation signal
   9782..9803    +  promoter       SV40 promoter (fragment): SV40 enhancer and early promoter
   9826..9851    +  misc_feature   MCS (fragment): pBluescript multiple cloning site
  10278..10311   +  protein_bind   lox66: Right element (RE) mutant of loxP (Araki et al., 2010). Cre-mediated recombination occurs in the 8-bp core sequence (GCATACAT). Cre recombinase
  10344..10391   +  protein_bind   FRT: FLP-mediated recombination occurs in the 8-bp core sequence TCTAGAAA (Turan and Bode, 2011). FLP recombinase from the Saccharomyces cerevisiae 2μ plasmid
  10371..10526   +  CDS            FP (fragment): FP_NPVOP - Protein predicted: Swiss-Prot protein existence level 4. From Orgyia pseudotsugata multicapsid polyhedrosis virus (OpMNPV).
  10543..10561   -  promoter       T3 promoter: promoter for bacteriophage T3 RNA polymerase
  10604..10626   -  protein_bind   lac operator (fragment): The lac repressor binds to the lac operator to inhibit transcription in E. coli. This inhibition can be relieved by adding lactose or isopropyl-β-D-thiogalactopyranoside (IPTG). lac repressor encoded by lacI
  10630..10660   -  promoter       lac promoter: promoter for the E. coli lac operon
  10675..10696   -  protein_bind   CAP binding site: CAP binding activates transcription in the presence of cAMP. E. coli catabolite activator protein
  10709..10801   -  CDS            lacI (fragment): lac repressor; lacI; The lac repressor binds to the lac operator to inhibit transcription in E. coli. This inhibition can be relieved by adding lactose or isopropyl-β-D-thiogalactopyranoside (IPTG).
  10984..11572   -  rep_origin     ori: high-copy-number ColE1/pMB1/pBR322/pUC origin of replication
  11743..12603   -  CDS            AmpR: β-lactamase; bla; confers resistance to ampicillin, carbenicillin, and related antibiotics
  12604..12708   -  promoter       AmpR promoter: bla
