[The description below was written by a language model from this plasmid's Addgene catalogue record and pLannotate feature annotations shown in this document.]
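Description:
PB-TET-BH-lox66FRT is a piggyBac transposon-based mammalian expression vector built on the PB-TET backbone. It serves as a Gateway destination plasmid for doxycycline-inducible (Tet-On) expression and adds a blasticidin selection cassette. In bacteria it replicates from a high-copy ColE1/pUC origin and also carries an f1 origin. It is selected with ampicillin (AmpR) together with chloramphenicol, the latter through the CmR gene inside the Gateway cassette. Because that cassette also encodes the ccdB toxin, the empty vector has to be maintained in a ccdB-tolerant strain.

The expression unit begins with a Tet-responsive promoter, annotated as repeated tet operator elements followed by a minimal promoter segment. This promoter drives the attR1–CmR–ccdB–attR2 cassette, which an LR reaction replaces with a gene of interest from an entry clone. Downstream lie an EMCV IRES, a lacZ fragment adjoining the NeoR/KanR coding sequence (apparently a β-geo-type reporter/selection fusion), and a bGH polyadenylation signal. Induced transcripts should therefore co-express the inserted gene with β-galactosidase activity and G418 resistance. The deposited insert is a separate cassette in which the mouse PGK promoter drives the blasticidin S deaminase gene (bsd), terminated by an SV40 poly(A) signal, giving constitutive blasticidin selection of stable integrants. A lox66 mutant lox site and an FRT site sit after the expression unit, offering targets for Cre- or FLP-mediated recombination at the integrated locus.

The piggyBac terminal repeats are not explicitly annotated in the feature table, and no transactivator gene is listed. Transposase and rtTA presumably have to be supplied separately. No specific application is recorded beyond inducible expression.
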