Addgene plasmid #139562: PB-TET-BH-lox66FRT
Purpose: piggyBac expression vector with TET-ON system and Blasticidin selection
Depositing lab: Minoru Ko. Depositing organization: Keio University.
Backbone
  Vector backbone: PB-TET (addgene #20909)
  Backbone manufacturer: Andras Nagy (Addgene plasmid # 20909)
  Backbone size w/o insert (bp): 12702
  Vector type: Mammalian Expression ; piggyBac
  Selectable markers: Blasticidin
Growth in bacteria
  Bacterial resistance: Chloramphenicol and Ampicillin, 25 & 100 μg/mL
  Growth temperature: 37°C
  Growth strain: ccdB Survival
  Copy number: High Copy
Gene/Insert
  Gene/Insert name: PGK-BSD-pA cassette, inserted in PB-TET vector
  Species: Synthetic
  Cloning method: Gateway Cloning
Terms and licenses: Academic/Nonprofit Terms; Industry Terms: Not Available to Industry
How to cite: PB-TET-BH-lox66FRT was a gift from Minoru Ko (Addgene plasmid # 139562 ; http://n2t.net/addgene:139562 ; RRID:Addgene_139562)
